>Addgene plasmid #143111 | TFORF1411 | addgene full sequence | sequence record 397842 | Addgene NGS Result
TTAATGTAGTCTTATGCAATACTCTTGTAGTCTTGCAACATGGTAACGATGAGTTAGCAACATGCCTTAC
AAGGAGAGAAAAAGCACCGTGCATGCCGATTGGTGGAAGTAAGGTGGTACGATCGTGCCTTATTAGGAAG
GCAACAGACGGGTCTGACATGGATTGGACGAACCACTGAATTGCCGCATTGCAGAGATATTGTATTTAAG
TGCCTAGCTCGATACATAAACGGGTCTCTCTGGTTAGACCAGATCTGAGCCTGGGAGCTCTCTGGCTAAC
TAGGGAACCCACTGCTTAAGCCTCAATAAAGCTTGCCTTGAGTGCTTCAAGTAGTGTGTGCCCGTCTGTT
GTGTGACTCTGGTAACTAGAGATCCCTCAGACCCTTTTAGTCAGTGTGGAAAATCTCTAGCAGTGGCGCC
CGAACAGGGACTTGAAAGCGAAAGGGAAACCAGAGGAGCTCTCTCGACGCAGGACTCGGCTTGCTGAAGC
GCGCACGGCAAGAGGCGAGGGGCGGCGACTGGTGAGTACGCCAAAAATTTTGACTAGCGGAGGCTAGAAG
GAGAGAGATGGGTGCGAGAGCGTCAGTATTAAGCGGGGGAGAATTAGATCGCGATGGGAAAAAATTCGGT
TAAGGCCAGGGGGAAAGAAAAAATATAAATTAAAACATATAGTATGGGCAAGCAGGGAGCTAGAACGATT
CGCAGTTAATCCTGGCCTGTTAGAAACATCAGAAGGCTGTAGACAAATACTGGGACAGCTACAACCATCC
CTTCAGACAGGATCAGAAGAACTTAGATCATTATATAATACAGTAGCAACCCTCTATTGTGTGCATCAAA
GGATAGAGATAAAAGACACCAAGGAAGCTTTAGACAAGATAGAGGAAGAGCAAAACAAAAGTAAGACCAC
CGCACAGCAAGCGGCCGCTGATCTTCAGACCTGGAGGAGGAGATATGAGGGACAATTGGAGAAGTGAATT
ATATAAATATAAAGTAGTAAAAATTGAACCATTAGGAGTAGCACCCACCAAGGCAAAGAGAAGAGTGGTG
CAGAGAGAAAAAAGAGCAGTGGGAATAGGAGCTTTGTTCCTTGGGTTCTTGGGAGCAGCAGGAAGCACTA
TGGGCGCAGCGTCAATGACGCTGACGGTACAGGCCAGACAATTATTGTCTGGTATAGTGCAGCAGCAGAA
CAATTTGCTGAGGGCTATTGAGGCGCAACAGCATCTGTTGCAACTCACAGTCTGGGGCATCAAGCAGCTC
CAGGCAAGAATCCTGGCTGTGGAAAGATACCTAAAGGATCAACAGCTCCTGGGGATTTGGGGTTGCTCTG
GAAAACTCATTTGCACCACTGCTGTGCCTTGGAATGCTAGTTGGAGTAATAAATCTCTGGAACAGATTTG
GAATCACACGACCTGGATGGAGTGGGACAGAGAAATTAACAATTACACAAGCTTAATACACTCCTTAATT
GAAGAATCGCAAAACCAGCAAGAAAAGAATGAACAAGAATTATTGGAATTAGATAAATGGGCAAGTTTGT
GGAATTGGTTTAACATAACAAATTGGCTGTGGTATATAAAATTATTCATAATGATAGTAGGAGGCTTGGT
AGGTTTAAGAATAGTTTTTGCTGTACTTTCTATAGTGAATAGAGTTAGGCAGGGATATTCACCATTATCG
TTTCAGACCCACCTCCCAACCCCGAGGGGACCCATGCATTGCATCTCAATTAGTCAGCAACCAGGTGTGG
AAAGTCCCCAGGCTCCCCAGCAGGCAGAAGTATGCAAAGCATGCGTCTCAATTAGTCAGCAACCATAGTC
CCGCCCCTAACTCCGCCCATCCCGCCCCTAACTCCGCCCAGTTCCGCCCATTCTCCGCCCCATGGCTGAC
TAATTTTTTTTATTTATGCAGAGGCCGAGGCCGCCTCGGCCTCTGAGCTATTCCAGAAGTAGTGAGGAGG
CTTTTTTGGAGGCCTAGGCTTTTGCAAAAAGCTTTCTAGAGGTACCACCGGAGCTTACCATGACCGAGTA
CAAGCCCACGGTGCGCCTCGCCACCCGCGACGACGTCCCCAGGGCCGTACGCACCCTCGCCGCCGCGTTC
GCCGACTACCCCGCCACGCGCCACACCGTCGATCCGGACCGCCACATCGAGCGGGTCACCGAGCTGCAAG
AACTCTTCCTCACGCGCGTCGGGCTCGACATCGGCAAGGTGTGGGTCGCGGACGACGGCGCCGCCGTGGC
GGTCTGGACCACGCCGGAGAGCGTCGAAGCGGGGGCGGTGTTCGCCGAGATCGGCCCGCGCATGGCCGAG
TTGAGCGGTTCCCGGCTGGCCGCGCAGCAACAGATGGAAGGCCTCCTGGCGCCGCACCGGCCCAAGGAGC
CCGCGTGGTTCCTGGCCACCGTCGGCGTCTCGCCCGACCACCAGGGCAAGGGTCTGGGCAGCGCCGTCGT
GCTCCCCGGAGTGGAGGCGGCCGAGCGCGCCGGGGTGCCCGCCTTCCTGGAGACCTCCGCGCCCCGCAAC
CTCCCCTTCTACGAGCGGCTCGGCTTCACCGTCACCGCCGACGTCGAGGTGCCCGAAGGACCGCGCACCT
GGTGCATGACCCGCAAGCCCGGTGCCAGTTAACGAATTCTAGATCTTGAGACAAATGGCAGTATTCATCC
ACAATTTTAAAAGAAAAGGGGGGATTGGGGGGTACAGTGCAGGGGAAAGAATAGTAGACATAATAGCAAC
AGACATACAAACTAAAGAATTACAAAAACAAATTACAAAAATTCAAAATTTTCGGGTTTATTACAGGGAC
AGCAGAGATCCACTTTGGCGCCGGCTCGAGGCCTGCAGGTGCAAAGATGGATAAAGTTTTAAACAGAGAG
GAATCTTTGCAGCTAATGGACCTTCTAGGTCTTGAAAGGAGTGGGAATTGGCTCCGGTGCCCGTCAGTGG
GCAGAGCGCACATCGCCCACAGTCCCCGAGAAGTTGGGGGGAGGGGTCGGCAATTGAACCGGTGCCTAGA
GAAGGTGGCGCGGGGTAAACTGGGAAAGTGATGTCGTGTACTGGCTCCGCCTTTTTCCCGAGGGTGGGGG
AGAACCGTATATAAGTGCAGTAGTCGCCGTGAACGTTCTTTTTCGCAACGGGTTTGCCGCCAGAACACAG
GTAAGTGCCGTGTGTGGTTCCCGCGGGCCTGGCCTCTTTACGGGTTATGGCCCTTGCGTGCCTTGAATTA
CTTCCACCTGGCTGCAGTACGTGATTCTTGATCCCGAGCTTCGGGTTGGAAGTGGGTGGGAGAGTTCGAG
GCCTTGCGCTTAAGGAGCCCCTTCGCCTCGTGCTTGAGTTGAGGCCTGGCCTGGGCGCTGGGGCCGCCGC
GTGCGAATCTGGTGGCACCTTCGCGCCTGTCTCGCTGCTTTCGATAAGTCTCTAGCCATTTAAAATTTTT
GATGACCTGCTGCGACGCTTTTTTTCTGGCAAGATAGTCTTGTAAATGCGGGCCAAGATCTGCACACTGG
TATTTCGGTTTTTGGGGCCGCGGGCGGCGACGGGGCCCGTGCGTCCCAGCGCACATGTTCGGCGAGGCGG
GGCCTGCGAGCGCGGCCACCGAGAATCGGACGGGGGTAGTCTCAAGCTGGCCGGCCTGCTCTGGTGCCTG
GCCTCGCGCCGCCGTGTATCGCCCCGCCCTGGGCGGCAAGGCTGGCCCGGTCGGCACCAGTTGCGTGAGC
GGAAAGATGGCCGCTTCCCGGCCCTGCTGCAGGGAGCTCAAAATGGAGGACGCGGCGCTCGGGAGAGCGG
GCGGGTGAGTCACCCACACAAAGGAAAAGGGCCTTTCCGTCCTCAGCCGTCGCTTCATGTGACTCCACGG
AGTACCGGGCGCCGTCCAGGCACCTCGATTAGTTCTCGAGCTTTTGGAGTACGTCGTCTTTAGGTTGGGG
GGAGGGGTTTTATGCGATGGAGTTTCCCCACACTGAGTGGGTGGAGACTGAAGTTAGGCCAGCTTGGCAC
TTGATGTAATTCTCCTTGGAATTTGCCCTTTTTGAGTTTGGATCTTGGTTCATTCTCAAGCCTCAGACAG
TGGTTCAAAGTTTTTTTCTTCCATTTCAGGTGTCGTGAGGCTAGCACCGCCACCATGTCAGCCTTTGATA
TGTCCCATGGGTTTTTTCCCAGGGAACCAATCTGTCCTTTTGAAGAAAAGACAAAGATAGGAACGATGGT
AGAGGACCACCGGTCAAATTCTTACCAGGATTCAGTGACGTTTGATGATGTGGCTGTGGAGTTCACCCCA
GAGGAGTGGGCTTTACTGGACACAACTCAGAAATACCTCTACAGAGATGTGATGCTGGAGAACTACATGA
ACCTGGCCTCTGTGGATTTCTTTTTCTGCTTAACTTCAGAATGGGAAATACAACCTAGAACCAAACGGTC
ATCACTTCAGCAGGGTTTTTTGAAGAATCAAATATTCACTGGGATACAAATGACAAGAAGCTACAGTGGA
TGGAAACTCTGTGAGAATTGTGGAGAGGTCTTCAGTGAACAGTTTTGCCTTAAGACACACATGAGAGCTC
AGAATGGAGGGAACACTTTTGAGGGTAATTGTTATGGAAAAGACAGCATCAGTGTGCACAAGGAAGCCTC
TATTGGACAAGAACTTTCCAAATTTAATCCATGTGGAAAAGTCTTCACCTTAACTCCAGGCCTTGCTGTG
CATCTTGAAATTCTCAATGGAAGACAACCCTACAAATGTAAGGAATGTGGAAAAGGCTTTAAGTATTTTG
CAAGCCTTGATAATCACATGGGAATCCACATTGGAGAGAAACTCTGTGAATTTCAGGAATGTGAGAGAGC
CATCACAACTTCCTCACACTTAAAGCAGTGTGTAGCAGTTCATACTGGAAAGAAATCCGAAAAGACTAAG
AACTGTGGGAAATCCTTCACTAATTTTTCTCAACTTTCTGCACATGCAAAAACTCATAAAGGAGAGAAGT
CCTTTGAATGTAAAGAATGTGGAAGATCCTTTAGAAATTCCTCATCCTTTAATGTTCACATTCAAATTCA
CACTGGAATAAAACCACACAAATGTACGGAATGTGGGAAAGCCTTCACTAGATCAACTCACCTTACTCAA
CATGTAAGAACTCACACTGGAATAAAACCCTATGAATGTAAGGAATGTGGCCAAGCCTTCACTCAGTACA
CGGGCCTTGCTATACACATACGAAATCACACTGGAGAGAAACCCTATCAGTGTAAGGAATGTGGGAAAGC
CTTCAATAGATCTTCAACGCTTACTCAACATAGAAGAATTCACACAGGAGAGAAGCCTTATGAATGTGTT
GAATGTGGGAAGACCTTCATTACTTCTTCCCATCGTAGTAAACATTTGAAAACTCACAGTGGAGAAAGGT
AGTAATGAACTAGTCCGTAACTTGAAAGTATTTCGATTTCTTGGCTTTATATATCTTGTGGAAAGGACGA
ACGCTCATATGCGGACCCACCTTCACGCGTTAAGTCGACAATCAACCTCTGGATTACAAAATTTGTGAAA
GATTGACTGGTATTCTTAACTATGTTGCTCCTTTTACGCTATGTGGATACGCTGCTTTAATGCCTTTGTA
TCATGCTATTGCTTCCCGTATGGCTTTCATTTTCTCCTCCTTGTATAAATCCTGGTTGCTGTCTCTTTAT
GAGGAGTTGTGGCCCGTTGTCAGGCAACGTGGCGTGGTGTGCACTGTGTTTGCTGACGCAACCCCCACTG
GTTGGGGCATTGCCACCACCTGTCAGCTCCTTTCCGGGACTTTCGCTTTCCCCCTCCCTATTGCCACGGC
GGAACTCATCGCCGCCTGCCTTGCCCGCTGCTGGACAGGGGCTCGGCTGTTGGGCACTGACAATTCCGTG
GTGTTGTCGGGGAAATCATCGTCCTTTCCTTGGCTGCTCGCCTGTGTTGCCACCTGGATTCTGCGCGGGA
CGTCCTTCTGCTACGTCCCTTCGGCCCTCAATCCAGCGGACCTTCCTTCCCGCGGCCTGCTGCCGGCTCT
GCGGCCTCTTCCGCGTCTTCGCCTTCGCCCTCAGACGAGTCGGATCTCCCTTTGGGCCGCCTCCCCGCGT
CGACTTTAAGACCAATGACTTACAAGGCAGCTGTAGATCTTAGCCACTTTTTAAAAGAAAAGGGGGGACT
GGAAGGGCTAATTCACTCCCAACGAAGACAAGATCTGCTTTTTGCTTGTACTGGGTCTCTCTGGTTAGAC
CAGATCTGAGCCTGGGAGCTCTCTGGCTAACTAGGGAACCCACTGCTTAAGCCTCAATAAAGCTTGCCTT
GAGTGCTTCAAGTAGTGTGTGCCCGTCTGTTGTGTGACTCTGGTAACTAGAGATCCCTCAGACCCTTTTA
GTCAGTGTGGAAAATCTCTAGCAGTACGTATAGTAGTTCATGTCATCTTATTATTCAGTATTTATAACTT
GCAAAGAAATGAATATCAGAGAGTGAGAGGAACTTGTTTATTGCAGCTTATAATGGTTACAAATAAAGCA
ATAGCATCACAAATTTCACAAATAAAGCATTTTTTTCACTGCATTCTAGTTGTGGTTTGTCCAAACTCAT
CAATGTATCTTATCATGTCTGGCTCTAGCTATCCCGCCCCTAACTCCGCCCATCCCGCCCCTAACTCCGC
CCAGTTCCGCCCATTCTCCGCCCCATGGCTGACTAATTTTTTTTATTTATGCAGAGGCCGAGGCCGCCTC
GGCCTCTGAGCTATTCCAGAAGTAGTGAGGAGGCTTTTTTGGAGGCCTAGGGACGTACCCAATTCGCCCT
ATAGTGAGTCGTATTACGCGCGCTCACTGGCCGTCGTTTTACAACGTCGTGACTGGGAAAACCCTGGCGT
TACCCAACTTAATCGCCTTGCAGCACATCCCCCTTTCGCCAGCTGGCGTAATAGCGAAGAGGCCCGCACC
GATCGCCCTTCCCAACAGTTGCGCAGCCTGAATGGCGAATGGG
[124 nt withheld, positions 6974-7097]
C
[91 nt withheld, positions 7099-7189]
A
[49 nt withheld, positions 7191-7239]
CCTTTGACGTTGGAGTCCACGTTCTTT
[37 nt withheld, positions 7267-7303]
ACCCTATCTCGGTCTATTCTTTTGATTTATAAGGGATTTTGCCGATTTCGGCCTATTGGTTAAAAAATGA
GCTGATTTAACAAAAATTTAACGCGAATTTTAACAAAATATTAACGCTTACAATTTAGGTGGCACTTTTC
GGGGAAATGTGCGCGGAACCCCTATTTGTTTATTTTTCTAAATACATTCAAATATGTATCCGCTCATGAG
ACAATAACCCTGATAAATGCTTCAATAATATTGAAAAAGGAAGAGTATGAGTATTCAACATTTCCGTGTC
GCCCTTATTCCCTTTTTTGCGGCATTTTGCCTTCCTGTTTTTGCTCACCCAGAAACGCTGGTGAAAGTAA
AAGATGCTGAAGATCAGTTGGGTGCACGAGTGGGTTACATCGAACTGGATCTCAACAGCGGTAAGATCCT
TGAGAGTTTTCGCCCCGAAGAACGTTTTCCAATGATGAGCACTTTTAAAGTTCTGCTATGTGGCGCGGTA
TTATCCCGTATTGACGCCGGGCAAGAGCAACTCGGTCGCCGCATACACTATTCTCAGAATGACTTGGTTG
AGTACTCACCAGTCACAGAAAAGCATCTTACGGATGGCATGACAGTAAGAGAATTATGCAGTGCTGCCAT
AACCATGAGTGATAACACTGCGGCCAACTTACTTCTGACAACGATCGGAGGACCGAAGGAGCTAACCGCT
TTTTTGCACAACATGGGGGATCATGTAACTCGCCTTGATCGTTGGGAACCGGAGCTGAATGAAGCCATAC
CAAACGACGAGCGTGACACCACGATGCCTGTAGCAATGGCAACAACGTTGCGCAAACTATTAACTGGCGA
ACTACTTACTCTAGCTTCCCGGCAACAATTAATAGACTGGATGGAGGCGGATAAAGTTGCAGGACCACTT
CTGCGCTCGGCCCTTCCGGCTGGCTGGTTTATTGCTGATAAATCTGGAGCCGGTGAGCGTGGGTCTCGCG
GTATCATTGCAGCACTGGGGCCAGATGGTAAGCCCTCCCGTATCGTAGTTATCTACACGACGGGGAGTCA
GGCAACTATGGATGAACGAAATAGACAGATCGCTGAGATAGGTGCCTCACTGATTAAGCATTGGTAACTG
TCAGACCAAGTTTACTCATATATACTTTAGATTGATTTAAAACTTCATTTTTAATTTAAAAGGATCTAGG
TGAAGATCCTTTTTGATAATCTCATGACCAAAATCCCTTAACGTGAGTTTTCGTTCCACTGAGCGTCAGA
CCCCGTAGAAAAGATCAAAGGATCTTCTTGAGATCCTTTTTTTCTGCGCGTAATCTGCTGCTTGCAAACA
AAAAAACCACCGCTACCAGCGGTGGTTTGTTTGCCGGATCAAGAGCTACCAACTCTTTTTCCGAAGGTAA
CTGGCTTCAGCAGAGCGCAGATACCAAATACTGTTCTTCTAGTGTAGCCGTAGTTAGGCCACCACTTCAA
GAACTCTGTAGCACCGCCTACATACCTCGCTCTGCTAATCCTGTTACCAGTGGCTGCTGCCAGTGGCGAT
AAGTCGTGTCTTACCGGGTTGGACTCAAGACGATAGTTACCGGATAAGGCGCAGCGGTCGGGCTGAACGG
GGGGTTCGTGCACACAGCCCAGCTTGGAGCGAACGACCTACACCGAACTGAGATACCTACAGCGTGAGCT
ATGAGAAAGCGCCACGCTTCCCGAAGGGAGAAAGGCGGACAGGTATCCGGTAAGCGGCAGGGTCGGAACA
GGAGAGCGCACGAGGGAGCTTCCAGGGGGAAACGCCTGGTATCTTTATAGTCCTGTCGGGTTTCGCCACC
TCTGACTTGAGCGTCGATTTTTGTGATGCTCGTCAGGGGGGCGGAGCCTATGGAAAAACGCCAGCAACGC
GGCCTTTTTACGGTTCCTGGCCTTTTGCTGGCCTTTTGCTCACATGTTCTTTCCTGCGTTATCCCCTGAT
TCTGTGGATAACCGTATTACCGCCTTTGAGTGAGCTGATACCGCTCGCCGCAGCCGAACGACCGAGCGCA
GCGAGTCAGTGAGCGAGGAAGCGGAAGAGCGCCCAATACGCAAACCGCCTCTCCCCGCGCGTTGGCCGAT
TCATTAATGCAGCTGGCACGACAGGTTTCCCGACTGGAAAGCGGGCAGTGAGCGCAACGCAATTAATGTG
AGTTAGCTCACTCATTAGGCACCCCAGGCTTTACACTTTATGCTTCCGGCTCGTATGTTGTGTGGAATTG
TGAGCGGATAACAATTTCACACAGGAAACAGCTATGACCATGATTACGCCAAGCGCGCAATTAACCCTCA
CTAAAGGGAACAAAAGCTGGAGCTGCAAGC
Features (pLannotate 1.2.2; 31 found; start..end, strand, type, name):
      5..231     +  promoter       RSV promoter: Rous sarcoma virus enhancer/promoter
    232..412     +  LTR            5' LTR (truncated): truncated 5' long terminal repeat (LTR) from HIV-1
    459..584     +  misc_feature   HIV-1 Ψ: packaging signal of human immunodeficiency virus type 1
    568..931     +  CDS            HIV-1 gag (fragment): gag protein from human immunodeficiency virus 1; gag
   1077..1310    +  misc_feature   RRE: The Rev response element (RRE) of HIV-1 allows for Rev-dependent mRNA export from the nucleus to the cytoplasm.
   1687..1713    +  CDS            Rev (fragment): human immunodeficiency virus 1 (HIV-1) Rev protein; rev; enhances nuclear export of unspliced and incompletely spliced viral mRNAs
   1720..1743    +  promoter       SV40 promoter (fragment): SV40 early promoter
   1744..1815    +  promoter       SV40 promoter (fragment): SV40 enhancer and early promoter
   1839..1974    +  rep_origin     SV40 ori: SV40 origin of replication
   2020..2616    +  CDS            PuroR (fragment): puromycin N-acetyltransferase; pac from Streptomyces; confers resistance to puromycin
   2665..2782    +  misc_feature   cPPT/CTS: central polypurine tract and central termination sequence of HIV-1
   2847..2913    +  CDS            small t antigen (fragment): SV40 (simian virus 40) small t antigen
   2920..4098    +  promoter       EF-1α promoter: strong constitutive promoter for human elongation factor EF-1α
   4115..4690    +  CDS            ZNF561 (fragment): ZN561_HUMAN - Experimental evidence at protein level: Swiss-Prot protein existence level 1. May be involved in transcriptional regulation. From Homo sapiens (Human).
   5405..5458    +  promoter       U6 promoter (fragment): RNA polymerase III promoter for human U6 snRNA
   5500..6088    +  misc_feature   WPRE: woodchuck hepatitis virus posttranscriptional regulatory element
   6139..6158    +  misc_feature   cPPT/CTS (fragment): central polypurine tract and central termination sequence of HIV-1
   6160..6393    +  LTR            3' LTR (ΔU3): self-inactivating 3' long terminal repeat (LTR) from HIV-1
   6471..6592    +  polyA_signal   SV40 poly(A) signal: SV40 polyadenylation signal
   6632..6767    +  rep_origin     SV40 ori: SV40 origin of replication
   6788..6806    -  promoter       T7 promoter: promoter for bacteriophage T7 RNA polymerase
   6814..6969    +  CDS            lacZα (fragment): LacZα fragment of β-galactosidase; lacZ fragment
   6974..7402    +  rep_origin     f1 ori (sequence partly withheld): f1 bacteriophage origin of replication; arrow indicates direction of (+) strand synthesis
   7455..7559    +  promoter       AmpR promoter: bla
   7560..8420    +  CDS            AmpR: β-lactamase; bla; confers resistance to ampicillin, carbenicillin, and related antibiotics
   8591..9179    +  rep_origin     ori: high-copy-number ColE1/pMB1/pBR322/pUC origin of replication
   9362..9454    +  CDS            lacI (fragment): lac repressor; lacI; The lac repressor binds to the lac operator to inhibit transcription in E. coli. This inhibition can be relieved by adding lactose or isopropyl-β-D-thiogalactopyranoside (IPTG).
   9467..9488    +  protein_bind   CAP binding site: CAP binding activates transcription in the presence of cAMP. E. coli catabolite activator protein
   9503..9533    +  promoter       lac promoter: promoter for the E. coli lac operon
   9541..9557    +  protein_bind   lac operator: The lac repressor binds to the lac operator to inhibit transcription in E. coli. This inhibition can be relieved by adding lactose or isopropyl-β-D-thiogalactopyranoside (IPTG). lac repressor encoded by lacI
   9602..9620    +  promoter       T3 promoter: promoter for bacteriophage T3 RNA polymerase
