[The description below was written by a language model from this plasmid's Addgene catalogue record and pLannotate feature annotations shown in this document.]
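Description:
TFORF1411 is a third-generation, self-inactivating lentiviral expression plasmid built on the pLX_TRC317 backbone. It carries the human zinc-finger transcription factor ZNF562 as an overexpression ORF and belongs to a barcoded transcription factor ORF collection. In bacteria it is maintained through a high-copy ColE1/pUC-type origin and an ampicillin resistance gene. An f1 origin and remnants of a lac/lacZα cloning region flanked by T7 and T3 promoters are also present in the backbone. The depositor notes that the plasmid can recombine during propagation, a common concern for LTR-containing vectors.

The viral genome is transcribed from an RSV promoter fused to a truncated HIV-1 5' LTR. It contains the Ψ packaging signal with a gag fragment, the RRE for Rev-dependent nuclear export, a cPPT/CTS, and a ΔU3 3' LTR followed by an SV40 polyadenylation signal. Within this unit, an SV40 early promoter drives the puromycin N-acetyltransferase gene for selecting transduced mammalian cells. A separate EF-1α promoter drives the ZNF562 ORF, with a WPRE downstream to enhance transcript stability and expression. The automated annotation labels only part of the ORF region, and labels it as a fragment of the related paralogue ZNF561, which most likely reflects sequence similarity rather than a different insert. The 24-bp barcode described in the catalogue entry is not annotated as a feature, so the record does not state its position.

The unique barcode lets this transcription factor be identified by sequencing when many constructs are pooled. The vector is intended for pooled or arrayed overexpression screens, such as those examining how transcription factors direct cell differentiation.
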