Addgene plasmid #143111: TFORF1411
Purpose: Lentiviral vector for overexpressing transcription factor ORFs with unique 24-bp barcodes. Barcodes facilitate identification of transcription factors in pooled screens.
Depositing lab: Feng Zhang. Depositing organization: Broad Institute. Publication: A transcription factor atlas of directed differentiation. Joung J, Ma S, Tay T, Geiger-Schuller KR, Kirchgatterer PC, Verdine VK, Guo B, Arias-Garcia MA, Allen WE, Singh A, Kuksenko O, Abudayyeh OO, Gootenberg JS, Fu Z, Macrae RK, Buenrostro JD, Regev A, Zhang F. Cell. 2023 Jan 5;186(1):209-229.e26. doi: 10.1016/j.cell.2022.11.026. PubMed 36608654.
Backbone
  Vector backbone: pLX_TRC317
  Backbone manufacturer: Broad Institute Genetic Perturbation Platform
  Backbone size w/o insert (bp): 8264
  Vector type: Mammalian Expression, Lentiviral
  Selectable markers: Puromycin
Growth in bacteria
  Bacterial resistance: Ampicillin, 100 μg/mL
  Growth temperature: 37°C
  Growth strain: NEB Stable
  Copy number: High Copy
Gene/Insert
  Gene/Insert name: ZNF562
  Species: H. sapiens (human)
  Insert size (bp): 1379
  Entrez Gene: ZNF562
  Promoter: EF1a
  Cloning method: Unknown
  Sequencing primers: 5′ GGGTGGAGACTGAAGTTAGGCCAG; 3′ CACATAGCGTAAAAGGAGCAACATAG
Terms and licenses: Academic/Nonprofit Terms; Industry Terms: Not Available to Industry
Depositor comments: XM_017026898,NM_001300885,ENST00000590155 . The transcription factor ORF portion of this plasmid was synthesized by Genewiz. Please test multiple small colonies in case of plasmid recombination. To make this collection available in a timely manner, a portion of this collection was not fully sequenced by Addgene. If an Addgene verified full plasmid sequence is not available, please contact us prior to placing an order to request the full sequence.
How to cite: TFORF1411 was a gift from Feng Zhang (Addgene plasmid # 143111 ; http://n2t.net/addgene:143111 ; RRID:Addgene_143111)
