>Addgene plasmid #143111 | TFORF1411 | depositor partial sequence | sequence record 281471 | Insert
ACCGCCACCATGTCAGCCTTTGATATGTCCCATGGGTTTTTTCCCAGGGAACCAATCTGTCCTTTTGAAG
AAAAGACAAAGATAGGAACGATGGTAGAGGACCACCGGTCAAATTCTTACCAGGATTCAGTGACGTTTGA
TGATGTGGCTGTGGAGTTCACCCCAGAGGAGTGGGCTTTACTGGACACAACTCAGAAATACCTCTACAGA
GATGTGATGCTGGAGAACTACATGAACCTGGCCTCTGTGGATTTCTTTTTCTGCTTAACTTCAGAATGGG
AAATACAACCTAGAACCAAACGGTCATCACTTCAGCAGGGTTTTTTGAAGAATCAAATATTCACTGGGAT
ACAAATGACAAGAAGCTACAGTGGATGGAAACTCTGTGAGAATTGTGGAGAGGTCTTCAGTGAACAGTTT
TGCCTTAAGACACACATGAGAGCTCAGAATGGAGGGAACACTTTTGAGGGTAATTGTTATGGAAAAGACA
GCATCAGTGTGCACAAGGAAGCCTCTATTGGACAAGAACTTTCCAAATTTAATCCATGTGGAAAAGTCTT
CACCTTAACTCCAGGCCTTGCTGTGCATCTTGAAATTCTCAATGGAAGACAACCCTACAAATGTAAGGAA
TGTGGAAAAGGCTTTAAGTATTTTGCAAGCCTTGATAATCACATGGGAATCCACATTGGAGAGAAACTCT
GTGAATTTCAGGAATGTGAGAGAGCCATCACAACTTCCTCACACTTAAAGCAGTGTGTAGCAGTTCATAC
TGGAAAGAAATCCGAAAAGACTAAGAACTGTGGGAAATCCTTCACTAATTTTTCTCAACTTTCTGCACAT
GCAAAAACTCATAAAGGAGAGAAGTCCTTTGAATGTAAAGAATGTGGAAGATCCTTTAGAAATTCCTCAT
CCTTTAATGTTCACATTCAAATTCACACTGGAATAAAACCACACAAATGTACGGAATGTGGGAAAGCCTT
CACTAGATCAACTCACCTTACTCAACATGTAAGAACTCACACTGGAATAAAACCCTATGAATGTAAGGAA
TGTGGCCAAGCCTTCACTCAGTACACGGGCCTTGCTATACACATACGAAATCACACTGGAGAGAAACCCT
ATCAGTGTAAGGAATGTGGGAAAGCCTTCAATAGATCTTCAACGCTTACTCAACATAGAAGAATTCACAC
AGGAGAGAAGCCTTATGAATGTGTTGAATGTGGGAAGACCTTCATTACTTCTTCCCATCGTAGTAAACAT
TTGAAAACTCACAGTGGAGAAAGGTAGTAATGAACTAGTCCGTAACTTGAAAGTATTTCGATTTCTTGGC
TTTATATATCTTGTGGAAAGGACGAACGCTCATATGCGGACCCACCTTC
