>Addgene plasmid #143111 | TFORF1411 | depositor partial sequence | sequence record 281472 | Barcode
ACGCTCATATGCGGACCCACCTTC
